Addgene plasmid #177087: pEPQD1CB0871
Purpose: MoClo Level 1, position 2, transcriptional unit for transient expression of secologanin synthase (CrSLS1) from Catharanthus roseus promoter regions contains 4x attB sites for recruitment fo gal4AD-phiC31
Depositing lab: Nicola Patron. Depositing organization: Earlham Institute. Publication: Reconstitution of monoterpene indole alkaloid biosynthesis in genome engineered Nicotiana benthamiana. Dudley QM, Jo S, Guerrero DAS, Chhetry M, Smedley MA, Harwood WA, Sherden NH, O'Connor SE, Caputi L, Patron NJ. Commun Biol. 2022 Sep 10;5(1):949. doi: 10.1038/s42003-022-03904-w. PubMed 36088516.
Backbone
  Vector backbone: pICH47742
  Vector type: Synthetic Biology
Growth in bacteria
  Bacterial resistance: Ampicillin, 100 μg/mL
  Growth temperature: 37°C
  Growth strain: DH5alpha
  Copy number: High Copy
Gene/Insert
  Gene/Insert name: secologanin synthase (CrSLS1) from Catharanthus roseus (alt name: P2_4X opattB-TMV-CrSLS-nosterm)
  Species: Other
  Cloning method: Restriction Enzyme; 5′ cloning site Unknown (unknown if destroyed); 3′ cloning site Unknown (unknown if destroyed)
  Sequencing primers: 5′ CTGGTGGCAGGATATATTGTGGTG; 3′ GAACCCTGTGGTTGGCATGCACATAC
Terms and licenses: Academic/Nonprofit Terms; Industry Terms: Not Available to Industry
How to cite: pEPQD1CB0871 was a gift from Nicola Patron (Addgene plasmid # 177087 ; http://n2t.net/addgene:177087 ; RRID:Addgene_177087)
