[The description below was written by a language model from this plasmid's Addgene catalogue record and pLannotate feature annotations shown in this document.]
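Description:
pEPQD1CB0871 is a MoClo (Golden Gate modular cloning) Level 1, position 2 plasmid built in the pICH47742 acceptor backbone. It carries a single plant transcriptional unit between nopaline-type T-DNA left and right border repeats. The 6,659 nt sequence shows the features of a binary vector. A high-copy ColE1/pUC-type origin supports propagation in E. coli. The broad-host-range incP oriV, together with its replication initiator gene trfA, allows maintenance in Agrobacterium. Selection is by ampicillin resistance, with bla expressed from its own promoter. A short TetR fragment in the backbone appears to be a non-functional remnant.

The payload encodes secologanin synthase (CrSLS1), a cytochrome P450 from Catharanthus roseus that acts in the monoterpene indole alkaloid pathway. Expression is driven by a synthetic promoter made of four tandem minimal φC31 attB sites placed upstream of a minimal CaMV 35S core promoter. Next come the TMV Ω 5′ leader, which enhances translation, the SLS coding sequence and the nopaline synthase terminator and polyadenylation signal. The minimal 35S element should have little activity by itself. According to the record, the attB sites recruit a Gal4 activation domain–φC31 fusion, so here they serve as operator sites for a synthetic transcriptional activator supplied in trans.

The stated use is transient expression of CrSLS1. The associated work concerns reconstituting monoterpene indole alkaloid biosynthesis in Nicotiana benthamiana. As a position 2 Level 1 module, the unit can be delivered directly or assembled with other Level 1 units into multigene Level 2 constructs.
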