Features (pLannotate 1.2.2; 17 found; start..end, strand, type, name):
      1..25      +  misc_feature   LB T-DNA repeat: left border repeat from nopaline C58 T-DNA
    142..175     +  protein_bind   attB: minimal attB site for the φC31 integrase (Groth et al., 2000) phage φC31 integrase
    201..234     +  protein_bind   attB: minimal attB site for the φC31 integrase (Groth et al., 2000) phage φC31 integrase
    264..297     +  protein_bind   attB: minimal attB site for the φC31 integrase (Groth et al., 2000) phage φC31 integrase
    323..356     +  protein_bind   attB: minimal attB site for the φC31 integrase (Groth et al., 2000) phage φC31 integrase
    373..419     +  promoter       minimal CaMV 35S promoter: minimal 35S promoter from cauliflower mosaic virus
    452..477     +  misc_feature   TMV Ω (fragment): translational enhancer from the tobacco mosaic virus 5'-leader sequence (Gallie et al., 1988)
    509..564     +  misc_feature   TMV Ω: translational enhancer from the tobacco mosaic virus 5'-leader sequence (Gallie et al., 1988)
    566..2146    +  CDS            SLS: SLS_CATRO - Also known as CYP72C From Catharanthus roseus (Madagascar periwinkle) (Vinca rosea).
   2162..2414    +  terminator     NOS terminator: nopaline synthase terminator and poly(A) signal
   2462..2486    +  misc_feature   RB T-DNA repeat: right border repeat from nopaline C58 T-DNA
   2598..2618    -  CDS            TetR (fragment): tetracycline resistance regulatory protein; tetR
   2645..3790    -  CDS            trfA: TRFA_ECOLX - Experimental evidence at protein level: Swiss-Prot protein existence level 1. Also involved in plasmid copy number control, promoting intermolecular coupling of protein bound iterons at oriV, which inhibits replication initiation. From Escherichia coli.
   4126..4714    -  rep_origin     ori: high-copy-number ColE1/pMB1/pBR322/pUC origin of replication
   4885..5745    -  CDS            AmpR: β-lactamase; bla; confers resistance to ampicillin, carbenicillin, and related antibiotics
   5746..5850    -  promoter       AmpR promoter: bla
   5937..6568    -  rep_origin     oriV: incP origin of replication
>Addgene plasmid #177087 | pEPQD1CB0871 | addgene full sequence | sequence record 349439 | Addgene NGS Result
TGGCAGGATATATTGTGGTGTAAACAAATTGACGCTTAGACAACTTAATAACACATTGCGGACGTTTTTA
ATGTACTGGGGTGGATGCAGTGGGCCCCACTCTGTGAAGACAAGCAAGAATTCAAGCTTGGAGCGGTGCG
GGTGCCAGGGCGTGCCCTTGGGCTCCCCGGGCGCGTACTCCACTCCCCGAGCCGGTGCGGGTGCCAGGGC
GTGCCCTTGGGCTCCCCGGGCGCGTACTCCACTCCCCCCATGGTGCGGTGCGGGTGCCAGGGCGTGCCCT
TGGGCTCCCCGGGCGCGTACTCCACTCCCCGAGCCGGTGCGGGTGCCAGGGCGTGCCCTTGGGCTCCCCG
GGCGCGTACTCCACTCCCCTTCGCAAGACCCTTCCTCTATATAAGGAAGTTCATTTCATTTGGAGAGGAC
TCCGGTATTTTTACAACAATTACCACAACAAAACAAACAACAAACAACATTACAATTTACTATTCTAGTC
GAATACTGTATTTTTACAACAATTACCAACAACAACAAACAACAAACAACATTACAATTACTATTTACAA
TTACAATGGAGATGGATATGGATATCATTAGAAAGGCAATTGCTGCCACTATCTTTGCATTGGTTATGGC
TTGGGCGTGGAGAGTGTTGGATTGGGCATGGTTTACTCCTAAGAGGATCGAGAAACGTCTAAGGCAGCAA
GGTTTTAGAGGAAATCCTTATAGATTCTTGGTTGGAGATGTTAAGGAGAGTGGAAAAATGCATCAAGAAG
CCTTGTCTAACCCCATGGAGTTCGACAACGATATTGTTCCTCGCCTCATGCCACATATTAACCACACCAT
AAAAACTTACGGTAGGAATTCATTTACATGGATGGGAAGGATTCCAAGGATTCATGTTATGGAACCTGAA
CTTATTAAGGAAGTATTGACCCACTCCAGCAAATACCAAAAGAACTTTGATGTTCACAATCCCCTTGTTA
AGTTCCTTCTCACTGGAGTTGGAAGCTTTGAAGGGGCAAAATGGTCCAAACACAGAAGAATCATTTCCCC
TGCCTTCACTCTTGAGAAACTAAAGTCAATGTTGCCGGCTTTTGCCATATGCTATCATGACATGTTGACG
AAATGGGAGAAATTAGCAGAAAAAGAAGGATCCCATGAAGTTGATATCTTCCCCACATTTGATGTTTTGA
CAAGTGATGTAATTTCAAAGGTTGCATTTGGTAGCACATACGATGAAGGAGGCAAAATCTTCAGACTATT
GAAAGAACTCATGGATCTCACAATTGATTGCATGAGAGATGTCTACATCCCAGGGTGGAGCTACTTGCCA
ACCAAGAGGAACAAGAGGATGAAAGAAATTAACAAAGAAATCACAGATATGCTAAGGTTCATCATCAACA
AGAGAATGAAGGCTTTGAAGGCTGGAGAACCAGGTGAGGATGACTTGTTGGGAGTCCTGTTGGAATCAAA
CATTCAAGAAATTCAGAAACAAGGAAACAGGAAGGATGGTGGAATGACAATCAACGATGTGATTGAGGAA
TGCAAATTGTTCTACTTTGCTGGTCAAGAAACCACCGGAGTTTTGCTCACATGGACCACCATTTTATTGA
GCAAGCATCCCGAGTGGCAAGAGCGAGCTAGGGAAGAAGTTCTCCAAGCCTTTGGCAAGAACAAGCCTGA
ATTTGAACGCTTGAATCATCTTAAATATGTTTCTATGATCTTATACGAGGTTCTAAGGTTGTACCCGCCA
GTTATTGATCTGACCAAGATTATTCACGAGGACACAAAGTTAGGGCCGTACACAATCCCTGCAGGAACAC
AAGTAATGTTGCCGACAGTAATGCTTCATAGAGAGAAGTCCATTTGGGGAGAAGATGCAATGGAATTCAA
CCCAATGAGATTTGCTGATGGAGTTGCCAATGCCACCAAGAACAATGTCACATATTTGCCATTCAGTTGG
GGACCTAGAGTTTGCCTCGGCCAAAACTTTGCACTTCTTCAAGCAAAATTAGGGTTGGCAATGATTTTAC
AACGCTTCAAATTTGATGTAGCTCCATCCTATGTTCATGCTCCCTTTACCATTCTTACAGTTCAACCTCA
GTTTGGTTCTCATGTTATCTACAAGAAGCTTGAGAGACAGAATTTTTAAGCTTGTCAAGCAGATCGTTCA
AACATTTGGCAATAAAGTTTCTTAAGATTGAATCCTGTTGCCGGTCTTGCGATGATTATCATATAATTTC
TGTTGAATTACGTTAAGCATGTAATAATTAACATGTAATGCATGACGTTATTTATGAGATGGGTTTTTAT
GATTAGAGTCCCGCAATTATACATTTAATACGCGATAGAAAACAAAATATAGCGCGCAAACTAGGATAAA
TTATCGCGCGCGGTGTCATCTATGTTACTAGATCGACGCTACTATTGTCTTCTGCACGAAGTGGTTTAAA
CTATCAGTGTTTGACAGGATATATTGGCGGGTAAACCTAAGAGAAAAGAGCGTTTATTAGAATAATCGGA
TATTTAAAAGGGCGTGAAAAGGTTTATCCGTTCGTCCATTTGTATGTGCATGCCAACCACAGGGTTCCCC
AGATCAGGCGCTGGCTGCTGAACCCCCAGCCGGAACTGACCCCACAAGGCCCTAGCGTTTGCAATGCACC
AGGTCATCATTGACCCAGGCGTGTTCCACCAGGCCGCTGCCTCGCAACTCTTCGCAGGCTTCGCCGACCT
GCTCGCGCCACTTCTTCACGCGGGTGGAATCCGATCCGCACATGAGGCGGAAGGTTTCCAGCTTGAGCGG
GTACGGCTCCCGGTGCGAGCTGAAATAGTCGAACATCCGTCGGGCCGTCGGCGACAGCTTGCGGTACTTC
TCCCATATGAATTTCGTGTAGTGGTCGCCAGCAAACAGCACGACGATTTCCTCGTCGATCAGGACCTGGC
AACGGGACGTTTTCTTGCCACGGTCCAGGACGCGGAAGCGGTGCAGCAGCGACACCGATTCCAGGTGCCC
AACGCGGTCGGACGTGAAGCCCATCGCCGTCGCCTGTAGGCGCGACAGGCATTCCTCGGCCTTCGTGTAA
TACCGGCCATTGATCGACCAGCCCAGGTCCTGGCAAAGCTCGTAGAACGTGAAGGTGATCGGCTCGCCGA
TAGGGGTGCGCTTCGCGTACTCCAACACCTGCTGCCACACCAGTTCGTCATCGTCGGCCCGCAGCTCGAC
GCCGGTGTAGGTGATCTTCACGTCCTTGTTGACGTGGAAAATGACCTTGTTTTGCAGCGCCTCGCGCGGG
ATTTTCTTGTTGCGCGTGGTGAACAGGGCAGAGCGGGCCGTGTCGTTTGGCATCGCTCGCATCGTGTCCG
GCCACGGCGCAATATCGAACAAGGAAAGCTGCATTTCCTTGATCTGCTGCTTCGTGTGTTTCAGCAACGC
GGCCTGCTTGGCCTCGCTGACCTGTTTTGCCAGGTCCTCGCCGGCGGTTTTTCGCTTCTTGGTCGTCATA
GTTCCTCGCGTGTCGATGGTCATCGACTTCGCCAAACCTGCCGCCTCCTGTTCAAGACGACGCGAACGCT
CCACGGCGGCCGATGGCGCGGGCAGGGCAGGGGGAGCCAGTTGCACGCTGTCGCGCTCGATCTTGGCCGT
AGCTTGCTGGACCATCGAGCCGACGGACTGGAAGGTTTCGCGGGGCGCACGCATGACGGTGCGGCTTGCG
ATGGTTTCGGCATCCTCGGCGGAAAACCCCGCGTCGATCAGTTCTTGCCTGTATGCCTTCCGGTCAAACG
TCCGATTCATTCACCCTCCTTGCGGGATTGCCCCGACTCACGCCGGGGCAATGTGCCCTTATTCCTGATT
TGACCCGCCTGGTGCCTTGGTGTCCAGATAATCCACCTTATCGGCAATGAAGTCGGTCCCGTAGACCGTC
TGGCCGTCCTTCTCGTACTTGGTATTCCGAATCTTGCCCTGCACGAATACCAGCGACCCCTTGCCCAAAT
ACTTGCCGTGGGCCTCGGCCTGAGAGCCAAAACACTTGATGCGGAAGAAGTCGGTGCGCTCCTGCTTGTC
GCCGGCATCGTTGCGCCACATCTAGGATCTGCCAGGAACCGTAAAAAGGCCGCGTTGCTGGCGTTTTTCC
ATAGGCTCCGCCCCCCTGACGAGCATCACAAAAATCGACGCTCAAGTCAGAGGTGGCGAAACCCGACAGG
ACTATAAAGATACCAGGCGTTTCCCCCTGGAAGCTCCCTCGTGCGCTCTCCTGTTCCGACCCTGCCGCTT
ACCGGATACCTGTCCGCCTTTCTCCCTTCGGGAAGCGTGGCGCTTTCTCATAGCTCACGCTGTAGGTATC
TCAGTTCGGTGTAGGTCGTTCGCTCCAAGCTGGGCTGTGTGCACGAACCCCCCGTTCAGCCCGACCGCTG
CGCCTTATCCGGTAACTATCGTCTTGAGTCCAACCCGGTAAGACACGACTTATCGCCACTGGCAGCAGCC
ACTGGTAACAGGATTAGCAGAGCGAGGTATGTAGGCGGTGCTACAGAGTTCTTGAAGTGGTGGCCTAACT
ACGGCTACACTAGAAGAACAGTATTTGGTATCTGCGCTCTGCTGAAGCCAGTTACCTTCGGAAAAAGAGT
TGGTAGCTCTTGATCCGGCAAACAAACCACCGCTGGTAGCGGTGGTTTTTTTGTTTGCAAGCAGCAGATT
ACGCGCAGAAAAAAAGGATCTCAAGAAGATCCTTTGATCTTTTCTACGGGGTCTGACGCTCAGTGGAACG
AAAACTCACGTTAAGGGATTTTGGTCATGAGATTATCAAAAAGGATCTTCACCTAGATCCTTTTAAATTA
AAAATGAAGTTTTAAATCAATCTAAAGTATATATGAGTAAACTTGGTCTGACAGTTACCAATGCTTAATC
AGTGAGGCACCTATCTCAGCGATCTGTCTATTTCGTTCATCCATAGTTGCCTGACTCCCCGTCGTGTAGA
TAACTACGATACGGGAGGGCTTACCATCTGGCCCCAGTGCTGCAATGATACCGCGAGAACCACGCTCACC
GGCTCCAGATTTATCAGCAATAAACCAGCCAGCCGGAAGGGCCGAGCGCAGAAGTGGTCCTGCAACTTTA
TCCGCCTCCATCCAGTCTATTAATTGTTGCCGGGAAGCTAGAGTAAGTAGTTCGCCAGTTAATAGTTTGC
GCAACGTTGTTGCCATTGCTACAGGCATCGTGGTGTCACGCTCGTCGTTTGGTATGGCTTCATTCAGCTC
CGGTTCCCAACGATCAAGGCGAGTTACATGATCCCCCATGTTGTGCAAAAAAGCGGTTAGCTCCTTCGGT
CCTCCGATCGTTGTCAGAAGTAAGTTGGCCGCAGTGTTATCACTCATGGTTATGGCAGCACTGCATAATT
CTCTTACTGTCATGCCATCCGTAAGATGCTTTTCTGTGACTGGTGAGTACTCAACCAAGTCATTCTGAGA
ATAGTGTATGCGGCGACCGAGTTGCTCTTGCCCGGCGTCAATACGGGATAATACCGCGCCACATAGCAGA
ACTTTAAAAGTGCTCATCATTGGAAAACGTTCTTCGGGGCGAAAACTCTCAAGGATCTTACCGCTGTTGA
GATCCAGTTCGATGTAACCCACTCGTGCACCCAACTGATCTTCAGCATCTTTTACTTTCACCAGCGTTTC
TGGGTGAGCAAAAACAGGAAGGCAAAATGCCGCAAAAAAGGGAATAAGGGCGACACGGAAATGTTGAATA
CTCATACTCTTCCTTTTTCAATATTATTGAAGCATTTATCAAGGTTATTGTCTCATGAGCGGATACATAT
TTGAATGTATTTAGAAAAATAAACAAATAGGGGTTCCGCGCACGAATTGGCCAGCGCTGCCATTTTTGGG
GTGAGGCCGTTCGCGGCCGAGGGGCGCAGCCCCTGGGGGGATGGGAGGCCCGCGTTAGCGGGCCGGGAGG
GTTCGAGAAGGGGGGGCACCCCCCTTCGGCGTGCGCGGTCACGCGCACAGGGCGCAGCCCTGGTTAAAAA
CAAGGTTTATAAATATTGGTTTAAAAGCAGGTTAAAAGACAGGTTAGCGGTGGCCGAAAAACGGGCGGAA
ACCCTTGCAAATGCTGGATTTTCTGCCTGTGGACAGCCCCTCAAATGTCAATAGGTGCGCCCCTCATCTG
TCAGCACTCTGCCCCTCAAGTGTCAAGGATCGCGCCCCTCATCTGTCAGTAGTCGCGCCCCTCAAGTGTC
AATACCGCAGGGCACTTATCCCCAGGCTTGTCCACATCATCTGTGGGAAACTCGCGTAAAATCAGGCGTT
TTCGCCGATTTGCGAGGCTGGCCAGCTCCACGTCGCCGGCCGAAATCGAGCCTGCCCCTCATCTGTCAAC
GCCGCGCCGGGTGAGTCGGCCCCTCAAGTGTCAACGTCCGCCCCTCATCTGTCAGTGAGGGCCAAGTTTT
CCGCGAGGTATCCACAACGCCGGCGGCCGCGGTGTCTCGCACACGGCTTCGACGGCGTTTCTGGCGCGTT
TGCAGGGCCATAGACGGCCGCCAGCCCAGCGGCGAGGGCAACCAGCCCGGTGAGCGTCGCAAAGGAGATC
CTGATCTGACTGATGGGCTGCCTGTATCGAGTGGTGATTTTGTGCCGAGCTGCCGGTCGGGGAGCTGTTG
GCTGGCTGG
